>Addgene plasmid #186905 | sTag-BFP-6xHIS | addgene full sequence | sequence record 368382 | Addgene NGS Result
TAATACGACTCACTATAGGATAGTAAGTCTTGAGACTAGAAAGTAAGGAGGTTTTTTATGCGTGGCGTTC
CTCATATTGTTATGGTGGACGCCTACAAACGCTATAAATCGGGAGGTGGTTCAGGCTACACCATCGTGGA
GCAGTACGAGAGAGCCGAGGCCAGACACAGCACCTCGAATCCTGCACCAGGAAGTATGAGCGAGCTGATT
AAGGAGAACATGCACATGAAGCTGTACATGGAGGGCACCGTGGACAACCATCACTTCAAGTGCACATCCG
AGGGCGAAGGCAAGCCCTACGAGGGCACCCAGACCATGAGAATCAAGGTGGTCGAGGGCGGCCCTCTCCC
CTTCGCCTTCGACATCCTGGCTACTAGCTTCCTCTACGGCAGCAAGACCTTCATCAACCACACCCAGGGC
ATCCCCGACTTCTTCAAGCAGTCCTTCCCTGAGGGCTTCACATGGGAGAGAGTCACCACATACGAAGACG
GGGGCGTGCTGACCGCTACCCAGGACACCAGCCTCCAGGACGGCTGCCTCATCTACAACGTCAAGATCAG
AGGGGTGAACTTCACATCCAACGGCCCTGTGATGCAGAAGAAAACACTCGGCTGGGAGGCCTTCACCGAG
ACGCTGTACCCCGCTGACGGCGGCCTGGAAGGCAGAAACGACATGGCCCTGAAGCTCGTGGGCGGGAGCC
ATCTGATCGCAAACATCAAGACCACATATAGATCCAAGAAACCCGCTAAGAACCTCAAGATGCCTGGCGT
CTACTATGTGGACTACAGACTGGAAAGAATCAAGGAGGCCAACAACGAGACCTACGTCGAGCAGCACGAG
GTGGCAGTGGCCAGATACTGCGACCTCCCTAGCAAACTGGGGCACAAGCTTAATGCCGAACAAAAACTCA
TCTCAGAAGAGGATCTGCACCACCACCACCACCACTGAGATCCGGCTGCTAACAAAGCCCGAAAGGAAGC
TGAGTTGGCTGCTGCCACCGCTGAGCAATAACTAGCATAACCCCTTGGGGCCTCTAAACGGGTCTTGAGG
GGTTTTTTGCTGAAAGGAGGAACTATATCCGGATTGGCGAATGGG
[124 nt withheld, positions 1096-1219]
C
[91 nt withheld, positions 1221-1311]
A
[49 nt withheld, positions 1313-1361]
CCTTTGACGTTGGAGTCCACGTTCTTT
[37 nt withheld, positions 1389-1425]
ACCCTATCTCGGTCTATTCTTTTGATTTATAAGGGATTTTGCCGATTTCGGCCTATTGGTTAAAAAATGA
GCTGATTTAACAAAAATTTAACGCGAATTTTAACAAAATATTAACGCTTACAATTTAGGTGGCACTTTTC
GGGGAAATGTGCGCGGAACCCCTATTTGTTTATTTTTCTAAATACATTCAAATATGTATCCGCTCATGAA
TTAATTCTTAGAAAAACTCATCGAGCATCAAATGAAACTGCAATTTATTCATATCAGGATTATCAATACC
ATATTTTTGAAAAAGCCGTTTCTGTAATGAAGGAGAAAACTCACCGAGGCAGTTCCATAGGATGGCAAGA
TCCTGGTATCGGTCTGCGATTCCGACTCGTCCAACATCAATACAACCTATTAATTTCCCCTCGTCAAAAA
TAAGGTTATCAAGTGAGAAATCACCATGAGTGACGACTGAATCCGGTGAGAATGGCAAAAGTTTATGCAT
TTCTTTCCAGACTTGTTCAACAGGCCAGCCATTACGCTCGTCATCAAAATCACTCGCATCAACCAAACCG
TTATTCATTCGTGATTGCGCCTGAGCGAGACGAAATACGCGATCGCTGTTAAAAGGACAATTACAAACAG
GAATCGAATGCAACCGGCGCAGGAACACTGCCAGCGCATCAACAATATTTTCACCTGAATCAGGATATTC
TTCTAATACCTGGAATGCTGTTTTCCCGGGGATCGCAGTGGTGAGTAACCATGCATCATCAGGAGTACGG
ATAAAATGCTTGATGGTCGGAAGAGGCATAAATTCCGTCAGCCAGTTTAGTCTGACCATCTCATCTGTAA
CATCATTGGCAACGCTACCTTTGCCATGTTTCAGAAACAACTCTGGCGCATCGGGCTTCCCATACAATCG
ATAGATTGTCGCACCTGATTGCCCGACATTATCGCGAGCCCATTTATACCCATATAAATCAGCATCCATG
TTGGAATTTAATCGCGGCCTAGAGCAAGACGTTTCCCGTTGAATATGGCTCATAACACCCCTTGTATTAC
TGTTTATGTAAGCAGACAGTTTTATTGTTCATGACCAAAATCCCTTAACGTGAGTTTTCGTTCCACTGAG
CGTCAGACCCCGTAGAAAAGATCAAAGGATCTTCTTGAGATCCTTTTTTTCTGCGCGTAATCTGCTGCTT
GCAAACAAAAAAACCACCGCTACCAGCGGTGGTTTGTTTGCCGGATCAAGAGCTACCAACTCTTTTTCCG
AAGGTAACTGGCTTCAGCAGAGCGCAGATACCAAATACTGTCCTTCTAGTGTAGCCGTAGTTAGGCCACC
ACTTCAAGAACTCTGTAGCACCGCCTACATACCTCGCTCTGCTAATCCTGTTACCAGTGGCTGCTGCCAG
TGGCGATAAGTCGTGTCTTACCGGGTTGGACTCAAGACGATAGTTACCGGATAAGGCGCAGCGGTCGGGC
TGAACGGGGGGTTCGTGCACACAGCCCAGCTTGGAGCGAACGACCTACACCGAACTGAGATACCTACAGC
GTGAGCTATGAGAAAGCGCCACGCTTCCCGAAGGGAGAAAGGCGGACAGGTATCCGGTAAGCGGCAGGGT
CGGAACAGGAGAGCGCACGAGGGAGCTTCCAGGGGGAAACGCCTGGTATCTTTATAGTCCTGTCGGGTTT
CGCCACCTCTGACTTGAGCGTCGATTTTTGTGATGCTCGTCAGGGGGGCGGAGCCTATGGAAAAACGCCA
GCAACGCGGCCTTTTTACGGTTCCTGGCCTTTTGCTGGCCTTTTGCTCACATGTTCTTTCCTGCGTTATC
CCCTGATTCTGTGGATAACCGTATTACCGCCTTTGAGTGAGCTGATACCGCTCGCCGCAGCCGAACGACC
GAGCGCAGCGAGTCAGTGAGCGAGGAAGCGGAAGAGCGCCTGATGCGGTATTTTCTCCTTACGCATCTGT
GCGGTATTTCACACCGCAATGGTGCACTCTCAGTACAATCTGCTCTGATGCCGCATAGTTAAGCCAGTAT
ACACTCCGCTATCGCTACGTGACTGGGTCATGGCTGCGCCCCGACACCCGCCAACACCCGCTGACGCGCC
CTGACGGGCTTGTCTGCTCCCGGCATCCGCTTACAGACAAGCTGTGACCGTCTCCGGGAGCTGCATGTGT
CAGAGGTTTTCACCGTCATCACCGAAACGCGCGAGGCAGCTGCGGTAAAGCTCATCAGCGTGGTCGTGAA
GCGATTCACAGATGTCTGCCTGTTCATCCGCGTCCAGCTCGTTGAGTTTCTCCAGAAGCGTTAATGTCTG
GCTTCTGATAAAGCGGGCCATGTTAAGGGCGGTTTTTTCCTGTTTGGTCACTGATGCCTCCGTGTAAGGG
GGATTTCTGTTCATGGGGGTAATGATACCGATGAAACGAGAGAGGATGCTCACGATACGGGTTACTGATG
ATGAACATGCCCGGTTACTGGAACGTTGTGAGGGTAAACAACTGGCGGTATGGATGCGGCGGGACCAGAG
AAAAATCACTCAGGGTCAATGCCAGCGCTTCGTTAATACAGATGTAGGTGTTCCACAGGGTAGCCAGCAG
CATCCTGCGATGCAGATCCGGAACATAATGGTGCAGGGCGCTGACTTCCGCGTTTCCAGACTTTACGAAA
CACGGAAACCGAAGACCATTCATGTTGTTGCTCAGGTCGCAGACGTTTTGCAGCAGCAGTCGCTTCACGT
TCGCTCGCGTATCGGTGATTCATTCTGCTAACCAGTAAGGCAACCCCGCCAGCCTAGCCGGGTCCTCAAC
GACAGGAGCACGATCATGCGCACCCGTGGGGCCGCCATGCCGGCGATAATGGCCTGCTTCTCGCCGAAAC
GTTTGGTGGCGGGACCAGTGACGAAGGCTTGAGCGAGGGCGTGCAAGATTCCGAATACCGCAAGCGACAG
GCCGATCATCGTCGCGCTCCAGCGAAAGCGGTCCTCGCCGAAAATGACCCAGAGCGCTGCCGGCACCTGT
CCTACGAGTTGCATGATAAAGAAGACAGTCATAAGTGCGGCGACGATAGTCATGCCCCGCGCCCACCGGA
AGGAGCTGACTGGGTTGAAGGCTCTCAAGGGCATCGGTCGAGATCCCGGTGCCTAATGAGTGAGCTAACT
TACATTAATTGCGTTGCGCTCACTGCCCGCTTTCCAGTCGGGAAACCTGTCGTGCCAGCTGCATTAATGA
ATCGGCCAACGCGCGGGGAGAGGCGGTTTGCGTATTGGGCGCCAGGGTGGTTTTTCTTTTCACCAGTGAG
ACGGGCAACAGCTGATTGCCCTTCACCGCCTGGCCCTGAGAGAGTTGCAGCAAGCGGTCCACGCTGGTTT
GCCCCAGCAGGCGAAAATCCTGTTTGATGGTGGTTAACGGCGGGATATAACATGAGCTGTCTTCGGTATC
GTCGTATCCCACTACCGAGATATCCGCACCAACGCGCAGCCCGGACTCGGTAATGGCGCGCATTGCGCCC
AGCGCCATCTGATCGTTGGCAACCAGCATCGCAGTGGGAACGATGCCCTCATTCAGCATTTGCATGGTTT
GTTGAAAACCGGACATGGCACTCCAGTCGCCTTCCCGTTCCGCTATCGGCTGAATTTGATTGCGAGTGAG
ATATTTATGCCAGCCAGCCAGACGCAGACGCGCCGAGACAGAACTTAATGGGCCCGCTAACAGCGCGATT
TGCTGGTGACCCAATGCGACCAGATGCTCCACGCCCAGTCGCGTACCGTCTTCATGGGAGAAAATAATAC
TGTTGATGGGTGTCTGGTCAGAGACATCAAGAAATAACGCCGGAACATTAGTGCAGGCAGCTTCCACAGC
AATGGCATCCTGGTCATCCAGCGGATAGTTAATGATCAGCCCACTGACGCGTTGCGCGAGAAGATTGTGC
ACCGCCGCTTTACAGGCTTCGACGCCGCTTCGTTCTACCATCGACACCACCACGCTGGCACCCAGTTGAT
CGGCGCGAGATTTAATCGCCGCGACAATTTGCGACGGCGCGTGCAGGGCCAGACTGGAGGTGGCAACGCC
AATCAGCAACGACTGTTTGCCCGCCAGTTGTTGTGCCACGCGGTTGGGAATGTAATTCAGCTCCGCCATC
GCCGCTTCCACTTTTTCCCGCGTTTTCGCAGAAACGTGGCTGGCCTGGTTCACCACGCGGGAAACGGTCT
GATAAGAGACACCGGCATACTCTGCGACATCGTATAACGTTACTGGTTTCACATTCACCACCCTGAATTG
ACTCTCTTCCGGGCGCTATCATGCCATACCGCGAAAGGTTTTGCGCCATTCGATGGTGTCCGGGATCTCG
ACGCTCTCCCTTATGCGACTCCTGCATTAGGAAGCAGCCCAGTAGTAGGTTGAGGCCGTTGAGCACCGCC
GCCGCAAGGAATGGTGCATGCAAGGAGATGGCGCCCAACAGTCCCCCGGCCACGGGGCCTGCCACCATAC
CCACGCCGAAACAAGCGCTCATGAGCCCGAAGTGGCGAGCCCGATCTTCCCCATCGGTGATGTCGGCGAT
ATAGGCGCCAGCAACCGCACCTGTGGCGCCGGTGATGCCGGCCACGATGCGTCCGGCGTAGAGGATCGAG
ATCTCGATCCCGCGAAAT
Features (pLannotate 1.2.2; 18 found; start..end, strand, type, name):
      1..19      +  promoter       T7 promoter: promoter for bacteriophage T7 RNA polymerase
    127..174     +  CDS            sfCherry2 (fragment): sfCherry2 is a basic (constitutively fluorescent) fluorescent protein published in 2017, derived from Discosoma sp.. It is reported to be a monomer.
    196..894     +  CDS            TagBFP: TagBFP is a basic (constitutively fluorescent) blue fluorescent protein published in 2008, derived from Entacmaea quadricolor. It is reported to be a very rapidly-maturing monomer with very low acid sensitivity.
    928..945     +  CDS            9xHis (fragment): 9xHis affinity tag
    955..1004    +  CDS            SET1 (fragment): solubility-enhancement tag derived from T7 phage gene 10B
   1012..1059    +  terminator     T7 terminator: transcription terminator for bacteriophage T7 RNA polymerase
   1096..1524    +  rep_origin     f1 ori (sequence partly withheld): f1 bacteriophage origin of replication; arrow indicates direction of (+) strand synthesis
   1577..1634    +  promoter       AmpR promoter (fragment): bla
   1643..2458    -  CDS            KanR: aminoglycoside phosphotransferase; aph(3')-Ia; confers resistance to kanamycin in bacteria or G418 (Geneticin®) in eukaryotes
   2580..3168    +  rep_origin     ori: high-copy-number ColE1/pMB1/pBR322/pUC origin of replication
   3354..3493    -  misc_feature   bom: basis of mobility region from pBR322
   3595..3786    -  CDS            rop: Rop protein, which maintains plasmids at low copy number; rop
   3803..4183    +  CDS            YPB1_ECOLX: Protein predicted: Swiss-Prot protein existence level 4. From Escherichia coli.
   4255..4546    -  CDS            TcR (fragment): tetracycline efflux protein; tet; confers resistance to tetracycline
   4561..4582    -  protein_bind   CAP binding site: CAP binding activates transcription in the presence of cAMP. E. coli catabolite activator protein
   4595..5677    -  CDS            lacI: lac repressor; lacI; The lac repressor binds to the lac operator to inhibit transcription in E. coli. This inhibition can be relieved by adding lactose or isopropyl-β-D-thiogalactopyranoside (IPTG).
   5678..5755    -  promoter       lacI promoter: lacI
   5763..6042    -  CDS            TcR (fragment): tetracycline efflux protein; tet; confers resistance to tetracycline
