[The description below was written by a language model from this plasmid's Addgene catalogue record and pLannotate feature annotations shown in this document.]
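Description:
sTag-BFP-6xHIS is a bacterial expression plasmid built on the pET-28b backbone, about 6.1 kb in the sequenced record, for producing a soluble synthetic fusion protein in E. coli. It is selected with kanamycin through the aph(3')-Ia KanR gene and replicates from a ColE1/pMB1-type origin. The adjacent bom and rop elements typical of pET vectors are also present, although the catalogue lists the plasmid as high copy. An f1 origin is annotated as well, along with short tetracycline-resistance fragments and a predicted E. coli ORF. These appear to be non-functional remnants of the pBR322-derived backbone.

The insert, assembled by Gibson cloning, is listed as SpyTag003-sfCherry11-tagBFP-6xHIS. In the feature table, a short sfCherry2 fragment corresponds to the sfCherry11 strand of the split fluorescent protein. It is followed by the full TagBFP coding sequence and a C-terminal polyhistidine tag, which was detected as a partial 9xHis match. The SpyTag003 peptide is not separately annotated but would lie upstream of the sfCherry fragment according to the insert name. Expression is driven by a T7 promoter and ended by the T7 terminator, and the plasmid-borne lacI gene supplies lac repressor. This arrangement suits IPTG-inducible expression in hosts that provide T7 RNA polymerase, although no lac operator is annotated.

The His tag allows metal-affinity purification and TagBFP provides blue fluorescence for tracking. SpyTag003 can bond covalently with a SpyCatcher partner, while sfCherry11 can complement the sfCherry1-10 fragment to restore red fluorescence. The associated work concerns engineering membrane-membrane interfaces with this "InterSpy" system, with this construct serving as the soluble SpyTag component.
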