Addgene plasmid #186905: sTag-BFP-6xHIS
Purpose: Bacterial expression of soluble protein tagBFP-sfCherry11-SpyTag with a 6xHIS tag
Depositing lab: Taekjip Ha & Allen Liu. Depositing organization: University of Michigan. Publication: Engineering Functional Membrane-Membrane Interfaces by InterSpy. Moghimianavval H, Patel C, Mohapatra S, Hwang SW, Kayikcioglu T, Bashirzadeh Y, Liu AP, Ha T. Small. 2022 May 26:e2202104. doi: 10.1002/smll.202202104. PubMed 35618485.
Backbone
  Vector backbone: pET-28b
  Vector type: Bacterial Expression
Growth in bacteria
  Bacterial resistance: Kanamycin, 50 μg/mL
  Growth temperature: 37°C
  Growth strain: DH5alpha
  Copy number: High Copy
Gene/Insert
  Gene/Insert name: SpyTag003-sfCherry11-tagBFP-6xHIS
  Species: Synthetic
  Tag / fusion protein: tagBFP, 6xHis (C terminal on insert)
  Cloning method: Gibson Cloning
Terms and licenses: Academic/Nonprofit Terms; Industry Terms: Not Available to Industry
Depositor comments: Please visit https://www.biorxiv.org/content/10.1101/2022.04.04.487023v1 for bioRxiv preprint.
How to cite: sTag-BFP-6xHIS was a gift from Taekjip Ha & Allen Liu (Addgene plasmid # 186905 ; http://n2t.net/addgene:186905 ; RRID:Addgene_186905)
